>Addgene plasmid #72094 | Neo1.f-Fc-His | depositor full sequence | sequence record 131280 | Full Sequence
GTCGAGGTCTCGACGGTATCGATTGACATTGATTATTGACTAGCTAGTTATTAATAGTAATCAATTACGG
GGTCATTAGTTCATAGCCCATATATGGAGTTCCGCGTTACATAACTTACGGTAAATGGCCCGCCTGGCTG
ACCGCCCAACGACCCCCGCCCATTGACGTCAATAATGACGTATGTTCCCATAGTAACGCCAATAGGGACT
TTCCATTGACGTCAATGGGTGGAGTATTTACGGTAAACTGCCCACTTGGCAGTACATCAAGTGTATCATA
TGCCAAGTCCGCCCCCTATTGACGTCAATGACGGTAAATGGCCCGCCTGGCATTATGCCCAGTACATGAC
CTTACGGGACTTTCCTACTTGGCAGTACATCTACGTATTAGTCATCGCTATTACCATGGTGATGCGGTTT
TGGCAGTACACCAATGGGCGTGGATAGCGGTTTGACTCACGGGGATTTCCAAGTCTCCACCCCATTGACG
TCAATGGGAGTTTGTTTTGGCACCAAAATCAACGGGACTTTCCAAAATGTCGTAATAACCCCGCCCCGTT
GACGCAAATGGGCGGTAGGCGTGTACGGTGGGAGGTCTATATAAGCAGAGCTCGTTTAGTGAACCGTCAG
ATCGCCTGGAGACGCCATCCACGCTGTTTTGACCTCCATAGAAGACACCGGGACCGATCCAGCCTCCGCG
GCCGGGAACGGTGCATTGGAACGCGGATTCCCCGTGCCAAGAGTGACGTAAGTACCGCCTATAGACTCTA
TAGGCACACCCCTTTGGCTCTTATGCATGCTATACTGTTTTTGGCTTGGGGCCTATACACCCCCGCTTCC
ATATGCTATAGGTGATGGTATAGCTTAGCCTATAGGTGTGGGTTATTGACCATTATTGACCACTCCCCTA
TTGGTGACGATACTTTCCATTACTAATCCATAACATGGCTCTTTGCCACAACTATCTCTATTGGCTATAT
GCCAATACTCTGTCCTTCAGAGACTGACACGGACTCTGTATTTTTACAGGATGGGGTCCCATTTATTATT
TACAAATTCACATATACAACAACGCCGTCCCCCGTGCCCGCAGTTTTTATTAAACATAGCGTGGGATCTC
CACGCGAATCTCGGGTACGTGTTCCGGACATGGGCTCTTCTCCGGTAGCGGCGGAGCTTCCACATCCGAG
CCCTGGTCCCATGCCTCCAGCGGCTCATGGTCGCTCGGCAGCTCCTTGCTCCTAACAGTGGAGGCCAGAC
TTAGGCACAGCACAATGCCCACCACCACCAGTGTGCCGCACAAGGCCGTGGCGGTAGGGTATGTGTCTGA
AAATGAGCTCGGAGATTGGGCTCGCACCGCTGACGCAGATGGAAGACTTAAGGCAGCGGCAGAAGAAGAT
GCAGGCAGCTGAGTTGTTGTATTCTGATAAGAGTCAGAGGTAACTCCCGTTGCGGTGCTGTTAACGGTGG
AGGGCAGTGTAGTCTGAGCAGTACTCGTTGCTGCCGCGCGCGCCACCAGACATAATAGCTGACAGACTAA
CAGACTGTTCCTTTCCATGGGTCTTTTCTGCAGAAGCTTGAATTCTCGAGGATCCGCGGCCGCGCCACCA
TGGCGGCGGAGCGCGAAGCCGGGCGACTCCTCTGCACCTCCTCCTCCCGGCGCTGCTGTCCGCCACCGCC
GCTGCTGCTGTTGCTGCCGCTGCTGCTGCTGCTCGGACGCCCGGCGTCCGGCGCCGCGGCCACGAAGAGC
GGCTCCCCGCCGCAGTCCGCAGGAGCCAGTGTTCGAACATTCACTCCGTTTTATTTTCTGGTGGAGCCAG
TAGACACCCTCTCAGTTAGAGGCTCTTCTGTTATATTAAATTGCTCGGCATATTCTGAGCCCTCTCCAAA
CATTGAATGGAAGAAAGATGGGACTTTTTTAAACTTAGAATCAGATGATCGACGCCAGCTACTCCCAGAT
GGATCTTTATTCATCAGCAACGTGGTGCATTCCAAACACAATAAGCCTGACGAAGGTTTCTATCAGTGTG
TAGCCACTGTGGATAATCTTGGAACCATTGTCAGCAGAACAGCCAAGCTCACAGTAGCAGGTCTTCCAAG
ATTTACCAGCCAACCAGAACCTTCTTCAGTCTATGTTGGAAACAGTGCAATTCTGAATTGTGAAGTTAAT
GCAGATTTGGTCCCATTTGTTAGGTGGGAACAGAATCGACAGCCCCTTCTTCTAGATGACAGGATTGTCA
AACTTCCAAGTGGAACACTGGTTATCAGCAATGCTACTGAAGGAGATGGGGGACTCTACCGCTGCATTGT
TGAAAGTGGTGGGCCACCAAAGTTTAGTGACGAAGCTGAATTGAAAGTTCTTCAAGATCCTGAGGAAATT
GTAGACTTGGTATTTCTGATGCGACCATCTTCTATGATGAAAGTCACTGGTCAGAGTGCAGTGTTGCCAT
GTGTTGTCTCAGGGCTTCCTGCTCCAGTTGTTAGATGGATGAAAAACGAAGAAGTGCTTGACACAGAAAG
CTCTGGCAGGTTGGTCTTGCTAGCAGGAGGTTGCTTGGAGATCAGTGATGTCACTGAGGATGATGCTGGG
ACTTATTTTTGCATAGCTGATAATGGAAATAAGACAGTTGAAGCTCAGGCGGAGCTTACTGTGCAAGTGC
CACCTGGATTCCTGAAACAACCTGCTAACATATATGCTCACGAATCCATGGACATTGTATTTGAATGTGA
AGTCACTGGGAAGCCAACTCCAACTGTGAAGTGGGTCAAGAATGGGGATGTGGTTATCCCCAGTGATTAC
TTTAAAATTGTAAAGGAACATAATCTTCAAGTTTTGGGTCTGGTGAAATCAGATGAAGGGTTCTATCAAT
GCATTGCTGAGAATGATGTTGGAAATGCACAAGCTGGAGCCCAGCTGATAATCCTTGAGCATGCACCAGC
CACAACGGGACCATTACCTTCAGCTCCTCGAGACGTCGTGGCCTCCCTGGTCTCTACTCGCTTCATTAAA
TTGACATGGCGTACACCTGCATCAGACCCTCATGGAGACAATCTCACCTACTCTGTGTTCTACACCAAGG
AAGGGGTTGCTAGGGAGCGTGTTGAGAATACCAGCCAGCCAGGAGAGATGCAGGTGACTATTCAAAACTT
GATGCCAGCAACTGTGTACATCTTCAAAGTTATGGCTCAAAATAAGCATGGCTCTGGAGAAAGTTCAGCT
CCTCTTCGAGTAGAGACACAGCCTGAGGTTCAGCTCCCTGGCCCAGCACCTAATATCCGTGCTTATGCAA
CGTCACCTACTTCTATCACTGTCACCTGGGAAACACCGTTATCTGGCAATGGGGAAATTCAAAATTACAA
ATTGTACTACATGGAAAAAGGAACTGATAAAGAACAGGATATTGATGTTTCAAGTCACTCCTACACCATT
AATGGACTGAAGAAATACACAGAATACAGTTTCCGAGTGGTGGCCTACAATAAACATGGTCCTGGAGTTT
CTACACAAGATGTTGCTGTTCGAACATTATCAGATGTTCCCAGTGCTGCTCCTCAGAATCTGTCCTTAGA
AGTGAGAAATTCAAAGAGTATAGTGATCCACTGGCAGCCCCCTTCCTCAACCACACAAAATGGGCAGATA
ACTGGCTACAAGATTCGATATCGAAAGGCCTCCCGAAAAAGTGATGTCACTGAGACCTTGGTAACTGGGA
CACAGCTGTCTCAGCTGATTGAAGGTCTTGATCGGGGGACAGAATATAACTTCCGAGTCGCTGCTCTCAC
AGTCAATGGTACAGGTCCAGCAACTGATTGGCTGTCTGCTGAAACTTTTGAAAGCGACCTAGATGAAACT
CGTGTTCCTGAAGTGCCCAGCTCTCTTCATGTCCGTCCGCTCGTCACTAGCATTGTAGTGAGCTGGACTC
CTCCAGAGAACCAGAACATTGTGGTCCGAGGTTATGCCATCGGTTACGGCATTGGCAGCCCTCATGCCCA
GACCATCAAAGTGGACTATAAACAACGTTATTACACCATCGAAAACTTGGATCCAAGCTCTCATTACGTG
ATTACCTTGAAAGCATTTAACAATGTTGGCGAAGGCATCCCCCTTTATGAGAGTGCTGTGACCAGACCTC
ACACAGACACTTCTGAAGTTGATTTATTTGTTATTAATGCTCCATACACTCCAGTGCCAGATCCCACTCC
CATGATGCCACCAGTGGGAGTTCAGGCTTCCATTCTGAGTCACGACACCATAAGGATTACCTGGGCAGAC
AACTCCCTGCCCAAACACCAGAAGATTACAGACTCCCGCTACTACACAGTCCGGTGGAAGACCAACATCC
CAGCAAACACGAAGTACAAGAATGCAAATGCAACGACGTTAAGCTATTTGGTTACTGGTTTAAAGCCAAA
TACGCTCTATGAGTTCTCTGTGATGGTGACCAAAGGCAGAAGGTCAAGCACGTGGAGTATGACAGCTCAT
GGCGCTACCTTTGAATTAGTTCCTACTTCTCCACCTAAGGATGTGACAGTTGTGAGTAAGGAAGGAAAAC
CTAGAACCATCATAGTGAATTGGCAGCCTCCCTCTGAAGCTAACGGCAAGATTACAGGTTACATCATCTA
TTACAGCACGGATGTGAATGCAGAGATACATGACTGGGTTATTGAACCAGTTGTGGGAAACAGACTGACT
CACCAGATTCAAGAGTTAACACTTGATACGCCATACTACTTCAAAATCCAGGCCCGGAACTCAAAGGGCA
TGGGGCCCATGTCTGAAGCTGTACAGTTCAGAACACCTAAAGCCTTAGGGTCAGCAGGAAAAGGAAGCCG
ACTACCAGACCTGGGATCTGACTACAAACCTCCAATGAGTGGCAGCAACAGCCCTCACGGGAGCCCCACC
TCCCCTCTGGACAGCACTAGTGACAAAACTCACACATGCCCACCGTGCCCAGCACCTGAACTCCTGGGGG
GACCGTCAGTCTTCCTCTTCCCCCCAAAACCCAAGGACACCCTCATGATCTCCCGGACCCCTGAGGTCAC
ATGCGTGGTGGTGGACGTGAGCCACGAAGACCCTGAGGTCAAGTTCAACTGGTACGTGGACGGCGTGGAG
GTGCATAATGCCAAGACAAAGCCGCGGGAGGAGCAGTACAACAGCACGTACCGTGTGGTCAGCGTCCTCA
CCGTCCTGCACCAGGACTGGCTGAATGGCAAGGAGTACAAGTGCAAGGTCTCCAACAAAGCCCTCCCAGC
CCCCATCGAGAAAACCATCTCCAAAGCCAAAGGGCAGCCCCGAGAACCACAGGTGTATACCCTGCCCCCA
TCCCGGGATGAGCTGACCAAGAACCAGGTCAGCCTGACCTGCCTGGTCAAAGGCTTCTATCCCAGCGACA
TCGCCGTGGAGTGGGAGAGCAATGGGCAGCCGGAGAACAACTACAAGACCACGCCTCCCGTGCTGGACTC
CGACGGCTCCTTCTTCCTCTACAGCAAGCTCACCGTGGACAAGAGCAGGTGGCAGCAGGGGAACGTCTTC
TCATGCTCCGTGATGCATGAGGCTCTGCACAACCACTACACGCAGAAGAGCCTCTCCCTGTCTCCGGGTA
AAGGCGGCCATCATCACCATCACCATTAATCTAGAGATCTTATTAAAGCAGAACTTGTTTATTGCAGCTT
ATAATGGTTACAAATAAAGCAATAGCATCACAAATTTCACAAATAAAGCATTTTTTTCACTGCATTCTAG
TTGTGGTTTGTCCAAACTCATCAATGTATCTTATCATGTCTGGTCGACTCTAGCTAGACTCTTCCGCTTC
CTCGCTCACTGACTCGCTGCGCTCGGTCGTTCGGCTGCGGCGAGCGGTATCAGCTCACTCAAAGGCGGTA
ATACGGTTATCCACAGAATCAGGGGATAACGCAGGAAAGAACATGTGAGCAAAAGGCCAGCAAAAGGCCA
GGAACCGTAAAAAGGCCGCGTTGCTGGCGTTTTTCCATAGGCTCCGCCCCCCTGACGAGCATCACAAAAA
TCGACGCTCAAGTCAGAGGTGGCGAAACCCGACAGGACTATAAAGATACCAGGCGTTTCCCCCTGGAAGC
TCCCTCGTGCGCTCTCCTGTTCCGACCCTGCCGCTTACCGGATACCTGTCCGCCTTTCTCCCTTCGGGAA
GCGTGGCGCTTTCTCATAGCTCACGCTGTAGGTATCTCAGTTCGGTGTAGGTCGTTCGCTCCAAGCTGGG
CTGTGTGCACGAACCCCCCGTTCAGCCCGACCGCTGCGCCTTATCCGGTAACTATCGTCTTGAGTCCAAC
CCGGTAAGACACGACTTATCGCCACTGGCAGCAGCCACTGGTAACAGGATTAGCAGAGCGAGGTATGTAG
GCGGTGCTACAGAGTTCTTGAAGTGGTGGCCTAACTACGGCTACACTAGAAGAACAGTATTTGGTATCTG
CGCTCTGCTGAAGCCAGTTACCTTCGGAAAAAGAGTTGGTAGCTCTTGATCCGGCAAACAAACCACCGCT
GGTAGCGGTGGTTTTTTTGTTTGCAAGCAGCAGATTACGCGCAGAAAAAAAGGATCTCAAGAAGATCCTT
TGATCTTTTCTACGGGGTCTGACGCTCAGTGGAACGAAAACTCACGTTAAGGGATTTTGGTCATGAGATT
ATCAAAAAGGATCTTCACCTAGATCCTTTTAAATTAAAAATGAAGTTTTAAATCAATCTAAAGTATATAT
GAGTAAACTTGGTCTGACAGTTACCAATGCTTAATCAGTGAGGCACCTATCTCAGCGATCTGTCTATTTC
GTTCATCCATAGTTGCCTGACTCCCCGTCGTGTAGATAACTACGATACGGGAGGGCTTACCATCTGGCCC
CAGTGCTGCAATGATACCGCGAGACCCACGCTCACCGGCTCCAGATTTATCAGCAATAAACCAGCCAGCC
GGAAGGGCCGAGCGCAGAAGTGGTCCTGCAACTTTATCCGCCTCCATCCAGTCTATTAATTGTTGCCGGG
AAGCTAGAGTAAGTAGTTCGCCAGTTAATAGTTTGCGCAACGTTGTTGCCATTGCTACAGGCATCGTGGT
GTCACGCTCGTCGTTTGGTATGGCTTCATTCAGCTCCGGTTCCCAACGATCAAGGCGAGTTACATGATCC
CCCATGTTGTGCAAAAAAGCGGTTAGCTCCTTCGGTCCTCCGATCGTTGTCAGAAGTAAGTTGGCCGCAG
TGTTATCACTCATGGTTATGGCAGCACTGCATAATTCTCTTACTGTCATGCCATCCGTAAGATGCTTTTC
TGTGACTGGTGAGTACTCAACCAAGTCATTCTGAGAATAGTGTATGCGGCGACCGAGTTGCTCTTGCCCG
GCGTCAATACGGGATAATACCGCGCCACATAGCAGAACTTTAAAAGTGCTCATCATTGGAAAACGTTCTT
CGGGGCGAAAACTCTCAAGGATCTTACCGCTGTTGAGATCCAGTTCGATGTAACCCACTCGTGCACCCAA
CTGATCTTCAGCATCTTTTACTTTCACCAGCGTTTCTGGGTGAGCAAAAACAGGAAGGCAAAATGCCGCA
AAAAAGGGAATAAGGGCGACACGGAAATGTTGAATACTCATACTCTTCCTTTTTCAATATTATTGAAGCA
TTTATCAGGGTTATTGTCTCATGAGCGGATACATATTTGAATGTATTTAGAAAAATAAACAAATAGGGGT
TCCGCGCACATTTCCCCGAAAAGTGCCACCTGACGTCTAAGAAACCATTATTATCATGACATTAACCTAT
AAAAATAGGCGTATCACGAGGCCCTTTCGTCTCGCGCGTTTCGGTGATGACGGTGAAAACCTCTGACACA
TGCAGCTCCCGGAGGAATGTGTGTCAGTTAGGGTGTGGAAAGTCCCCAGGCTCCCCAGGCAGGCAGAAGT
ATGCAAAGCATGCATCTCAATTAGTCAGCAACCAGGTGTGGAAAGTCCCCAGGCTCCCCAGCAGGCAGAA
GTATGCAAAGCATGCATCTCAATTAGTCAGCAACCATAGTCCCGCCCCTAACTCCGCCCATCCCGCCCCT
AACTCCGCCCAGTTCCGCCCATTCTCCGCCCCATGGCTGACTAATTTTTTTTATTTATGCAGAGGCCGAG
GCCGCCTCTGCCTCTGAGCTATTCCAGAAGTAGTGAGGAGGCTTTTTTGGAGGCCTAGGCTTTTGCAAAA
AGCTCCCGGGAGCTTGTATATCCATTTTCGTCCCGGAGACGGTCACAGCTTGTCTGTAAGCGGATGCCGG
GAGCAGACAAGCCCGTCAGGGCGCGTCAGCGGGTGTTGGCGGGTGTCGGGGCTGGCTTAACTATGCGGCA
TCAGAGCAGATTGTACTGAGAGTGCACCATATGCGGTGTGAAATACCGCACAGATGCGTAAGGAGAAAAT
ACCGCATCAGGAAATTGTAAGCGTTAATATTTTGTTAAAATTCGCGTTAAATTTTTGTTAAATCAGCTCA
TTTTTTAACCAATAGGCCGAAATCGGCAAAATCCCTTATAAATCAAAAGAATAGACCGAGATAGGGT
[37 nt withheld, positions 8538-8574]
AAAGAACGTGGACTCCAACGTCAAAGG
[49 nt withheld, positions 8602-8650]
T
[91 nt withheld, positions 8652-8742]
G
[124 nt withheld, positions 8744-8867]
CCATTCGCCATTCAGGCTGCGCAACTGTTGGGAAGGGCGATCGGTGCGGGCCTCTTCGCTATTACGCCAG
CTGGCGAAAGGGGGATGTGCTGCAAGGCGATTAAGTTGGGTAACGCCAGGGTTTTCCCAGTCACGACGTT
GTAAAACGACGGCCAGTGAATT
Features (pLannotate 1.2.2; 14 found; start..end, strand, type, name):
     25..408     +  enhancer       CMV enhancer: human cytomegalovirus immediate early enhancer
    410..609     +  promoter       CMV promoter: human cytomegalovirus (CMV) immediate early promoter
    748..1573    +  intron         CMV intron A: human cytomegalovirus intron A (Chapman et al., 1991)
   1610..4915    +  CDS            Neo1 (fragment): NEO1_MOUSE - Also known as Ngn. Experimental evidence at protein level: Swiss-Prot protein existence level 1. Multi-functional cell surface receptor regulating cell adhesion in many diverse developmental processes, including neural tube and mammary gland formation, myogenesis and angiogenesis. Receptor for members of the BMP, netrin, and repulsive guidance molecule (RGM) families. Netrin-Neogenin interactions result in a chemoattractive axon guidance response and cell-cell adhesion, the interaction between NEO1/Neogenin and RGMa and RGMb induces a chemorepulsive response. From Mus musculus (Mo
   4922..5602    +  CDS            IGHG1 (fragment): IGHG1_HUMAN - Experimental evidence at protein level: Swiss-Prot protein existence level 1. Constant region of immunoglobulin heavy chains. Immunoglobulins, also known as antibodies, are membrane-bound or secreted glycoproteins produced by B lymphocytes. In the recognition phase of humoral immunity, the membrane-bound immunoglobulins serve as receptors which, upon binding of a specific antigen, trigger the clonal expansion and differentiation of B lymphocytes into immunoglobulins- secreting plasma cells. Secreted immunoglobulins mediate the effector phase of humoral immunity, which results in
   5652..5773    +  polyA_signal   SV40 poly(A) signal: SV40 polyadenylation signal
   5982..6570    -  rep_origin     ori: high-copy-number ColE1/pMB1/pBR322/pUC origin of replication
   6741..7601    -  CDS            AmpR: β-lactamase; bla; confers resistance to ampicillin, carbenicillin, and related antibiotics
   7602..7706    -  promoter       AmpR promoter: bla
   7801..7836    +  CDS            rop (fragment): Rop protein, which maintains plasmids at low copy number; rop
   7859..8189    +  promoter       SV40 promoter: SV40 enhancer and early promoter
   8312..8411    +  misc_feature   bom (fragment): basis of mobility region from pBR322
   8439..8867    -  rep_origin     f1 ori (sequence partly withheld): f1 bacteriophage origin of replication; arrow indicates direction of (+) strand synthesis
   8871..9028    -  CDS            lacZα (fragment): LacZα fragment of β-galactosidase; lacZ fragment
