[The description below was written by a language model from this plasmid's Addgene catalogue record and pLannotate feature annotations shown in this document.]
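Description:
Neo1.f-Fc-His is a mammalian expression plasmid of about 9 kb, built on the pCMVi-SV40ori backbone, that produces a soluble, tagged form of the mouse Neogenin 1 ectodomain. It is maintained in E. coli as a high-copy plasmid through a ColE1/pUC-type origin and selected with ampicillin via the β-lactamase gene. The annotation also picks up an f1 phage origin and short remnants of rop, bom and lacZα, which appear to be backbone leftovers rather than functional parts.

The expression cassette is driven by the human CMV immediate-early enhancer and promoter followed by CMV intron A, an arrangement commonly used to boost transcript levels in transfected mammalian cells. Downstream, a 3,306 bp fragment encoding the extracellular region of mouse Neo1 isoform f, cloned between retained NotI and SpeI sites, is fused in frame at its C terminus to the Fc region of human IgG1 and a 6X histidine tag supplied by the backbone, with an SV40 polyadenylation signal terminating the transcript. The His tag is stated in the catalogue entry but was not separately annotated in the feature table. An SV40 enhancer/early promoter region elsewhere in the plasmid corresponds to the SV40 origin named in the backbone, which permits episomal amplification in cells expressing large T antigen.

Neogenin is a cell surface receptor for netrins, RGM family members and BMPs. Removing its membrane anchor and adding Fc yields a protein that can be captured or detected through the Fc or His moieties. The associated publication describes an extracellular biochemical screen for receptor-ligand interactions underlying neuronal subtype recognition in the retina, which fits this design.
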