Addgene plasmid #72094: Neo1.f-Fc-His
Purpose: Expresses the extracellular region of the Neogenin 1, isoform f protein, C-terminally fused to the Fc region of human IgG1 + 6X histidine tag.
Depositing lab: Woj Wojtowicz. Depositing organization: University of California, Berkeley. Publication: An extracellular biochemical screen reveals that FLRTs and Unc5s mediate neuronal subtype recognition in the retina. Visser JJ, Cheng Y, Perry SC, Chastain AB, Parsa B, Masri SS, Ray TA, Kay JN, Wojtowicz WM. Elife. 2015 Dec 3;4. pii: e08149. doi: 10.7554/eLife.08149. PubMed 26633812.
Backbone
  Vector backbone: pCMVi-SV40ori
  Vector type: Mammalian Expression
Growth in bacteria
  Bacterial resistance: Ampicillin, 100 μg/mL
  Growth temperature: 37°C
  Growth strain: DH5alpha
  Copy number: High Copy
Gene/Insert
  Gene/Insert name: Neo1.f (alt names: Neogenin 1, isoform f; Igdcc2; NCBI gene ID 18007; Reference sequence XM_006510845.1)
  Species: M. musculus (mouse)
  Insert size (bp): 3306
  Entrez Gene: Neo1 (a.k.a. 2610028H22Rik, AI327052, D930014N22Rik, Igdcc2)
  Promoter: CMV
  Tag / fusion protein: Fc-His (C terminal on backbone)
  Cloning method: Restriction Enzyme; 5′ cloning site NotI (not destroyed); 3′ cloning site SpeI (not destroyed)
  Sequencing primers: 5′ GTCAGAGGTAACTCCCGTTGC; 3′ ATCATGAGGGTGTCCTTG
Terms and licenses: Academic/Nonprofit Terms; Industry Terms: Not Available to Industry
How to cite: Neo1.f-Fc-His was a gift from Woj Wojtowicz (Addgene plasmid # 72094 ; http://n2t.net/addgene:72094 ; RRID:Addgene_72094)
