>Addgene plasmid #72094 | Neo1.f-Fc-His | addgene partial sequence | sequence record 137178 | pMRB101-F 5'-aagatgcaggcagctgagtt-3'
ACGGTGGAGGGCAGTGTAGTCTGAGCAGTACTCGTTGCTGCCGCGCGCGCCACCAGACATAATAGCTGAC
AGACTAACAGACTGTTCCTTTCCATGGGTCTTTTCTGCAGAAGCTTGAATTCTCGAGGATCCGCGGCCGC
GCCACCATGGCGGCGGAGCGCGAAGCCGGGCGACTCCTCTGCACCTCCTCCTCCCGGCGCTGCTGTCCGC
CACCGCCGCTGCTGCTGTTGCTGCCGCTGCTGCTGCTGCTCGGACGCCCGGCGTCCGGCGCCGCGGCCAC
GAAGAGCGGCTCCCCGCCGCAGTCCGCAGGAGCCAGTGTTCGAACATTCACTCCGTTTTATTTTCTGGTG
GAGCCAGTAGACACCCTCTCAGTTAGAGGCTCTTCTGTTATATTAAATTGCTCGGCATATTCTGAGCCCT
CTCCAAACATTGAATGGAAGAAAGATGGGACTTTTTTAAACTTAGAATCAGATGATCGACGCCAGCTACT
CCCAGATGGATCTTTATTCATCAGCAACGTGGTGCATTCCAAACACAATAAGCCTGACGAAGGTTTCTAT
CAGTGTGTAGCCACTGTGGATAATCTTGGAACCATTGTCAGCAGAACAGCCAAGCTCACAGTAGCAGGTC
TTCCAAGATTTACCAGCCAACCAGAACCTTCTTCAGTCTATGTTGGAAACAGTGCAATTCTGAATTGTGA
AGTTAATGCAGATTTGGTCCCATTTGTTAGGTGGGAACAGAATCGACAGCCCCTTCTTCTAGATGACAGG
ATTGTCAAACTTCCAAGTGGAACACTGGTTATCAGCAATGCTACTGAAGGAGATGGG
