>Addgene plasmid #72094 | Neo1.f-Fc-His | addgene partial sequence | sequence record 137179 | SV40pA-R 5'-GAAATTTGTGATGCTATTGC-3'
ATAAGATCTCTAGATTAATGGTGATGGTGATGATGGCCGCCTTTACCCGGAGACAGGGAGAGGCTCTTCT
GCGTGTAGTGGTTGTGCAGAGCCTCATGCATCACGGAGCATGAGAAGACGTTCCCCTGCTGCCACCTGCT
CTTGTCCACGGTGAGCTTGCTGTAGAGGAAGAAGGAGCCGTCGGAGTCCAGCACGGGAGGCGTGGTCTTG
TAGTTGTTCTCCGGCTGCCCATTGCTCTCCCACTCCACGGCGATGTCGCTGGGATAGAAGCCTTTGACCA
GGCAGGTCAGGCTGACCTGGTTCTTGGTCAGCTCATCCCGGGATGGGGGCAGGGTATACACCTGTGGTTC
TCGGGGCTGCCCTTTGGCTTTGGAGATGGTTTTCTCGATGGGGGCTGGGAGGGCTTTGTTGGAGACCTTG
CACTTGTACTCCTTGCCATTCAGCCAGTCCTGGTGCAGGACGGTGAGGACGCTGACCACACGGTACGTGC
TGTTGTACTGCTCCTCCCGCGGCTTTGTCTTGGCATTATGCACCTCCACGCCGTCCACGTACCAGTTGAA
CTTGACCTCAGGGTCTTCGTGGCTCACGTCCACCACCACGCATGTGACCTCAGGGGTCCGGGAGATCATG
AGGGTGTCCTTGGGTTTTGGGGGGAAGAGGAAGACTGACGGTCCC
